>Addgene plasmid #199320 | pcDNA3-RIPK3[S227D]-FLAG | addgene full sequence | sequence record 394053 | Addgene NGS Result
GACGGATCGGGAGATCTCCCGATCCCCTATGGTGCACTCTCAGTACAATCTGCTCTGATGCCGCATAGTT
AAGCCAGTATCTGCTCCCTGCTTGTGTGTTGGAGGTCGCTGAGTAGTGCGCGAGCAAAATTTAAGCTACA
ACAAGGCAAGGCTTGACCGACAATTGCATGAAGAATCTGCTTAGGGTTAGGCGTTTTGCGCTGCTTCGCG
ATGTACGGGCCAGATATACGCGTTGACATTGATTATTGACTAGTTATTAATAGTAATCAATTACGGGGTC
ATTAGTTCATAGCCCATATATGGAGTTCCGCGTTACATAACTTACGGTAAATGGCCCGCCTGGCTGACCG
CCCAACGACCCCCGCCCATTGACGTCAATAATGACGTATGTTCCCATAGTAACGCCAATAGGGACTTTCC
ATTGACGTCAATGGGTGGAGTATTTACGGTAAACTGCCCACTTGGCAGTACATCAAGTGTATCATATGCC
AAGTACGCCCCCTATTGACGTCAATGACGGTAAATGGCCCGCCTGGCATTATGCCCAGTACATGACCTTA
TGGGACTTTCCTACTTGGCAGTACATCTACGTATTAGTCATCGCTATTACCATGGTGATGCGGTTTTGGC
AGTACATCAATGGGCGTGGATAGCGGTTTGACTCACGGGGATTTCCAAGTCTCCACCCCATTGACGTCAA
TGGGAGTTTGTTTTGGCACCAAAATCAACGGGACTTTCCAAAATGTCGTAACAACTCCGCCCCATTGACG
CAAATGGGCGGTAGGCGTGTACGGTGGGAGGTCTATATAAGCAGAGCTCTCTGGCTAACTAGAGAACCCA
CTGCTTACTGGCTTATCGAAATTAATACGACTCACTATAGGGAGACCCAAGCTTGCCGCCACCATGGATT
ACAAGGATGACGACGATAAGAGCGCGGGCGGATCCGAATTCTGCAGATATCCATCACACTGGCGGCCGCT
CGAGATGTCGTGCGTCAAGTTATGGCCCAGCGGTGCCCCCGCCCCCTTGGTGTCCATCGAGGAACTGGAG
AACCAGGAGCTCGTCGGCAAAGGCGGGTTCGGCACAGTGTTCCGGGCGCAACATAGGAAGTGGGGCTACG
ATGTGGCGGTCAAGATCGTAAACTCGAAGGCGATATCCAGGGAGGTCAAGGCCATGGCAAGTCTGGATAA
CGAATTCGTGCTGCGCCTAGAAGGGGTTATCGAGAAGGTGAACTGGGACCAAGATCCCAAGCCGGCTCTG
GTGACTAAATTCATGGAGAACGGCTCCTTGTCGGGGCTGCTGCAGTCCCAGTGCCCTCGGCCCTGGCCGC
TCCTTTGCCGCCTGCTGAAAGAAGTGGTGCTTGGGATGTTTTACCTGCACGACCAGAACCCGGTGCTCCT
GCACCGGGACCTCAAGCCATCCAACGTCCTGCTGGACCCAGAGCTGCACGTCAAGCTGGCAGATTTTGGC
CTGTCCACATTTCAGGGAGGCTCACAGTCAGGGACAGGGTCCGGGGAGCCAGGGGGCACCCTGGGCTACT
TGGCCCCAGAACTGTTTGTTAACGTAAACCGGAAGGCCTCCACAGCCAGTGACGTCTACAGCTTCGGGAT
CCTAATGTGGGCAGTGCTTGCTGGAAGAGAAGTTGAGTTGCCAACCGAACCAGACCTCGTGTACGAAGCA
GTGTGCAACAGGCAGAACCGGCCTTCATTGGCTGAGCTGCCCCAAGCCGGGCCTGAGACTCCCGGCTTAG
AAGGACTGAAGGAGCTAATGCAGCTCTGCTGGAGCAGTGAGCCCAAGGACAGACCCTCCTTCCAGGAATG
CCTACCAAAAACTGATGAAGTCTTCCAGATGGTGGAGAACAATATGAATGCTGCTGTCTCCACGGTAAAG
GATTTCCTGTCTCAGCTCAGGAGCAGCAATAGGAGATTTTCTATCCCAGAGTCAGGCCAAGGAGGGACAG
AAATGGATGGCTTTAGGAGAACCATAGAAAACCAGCACTCTCGTAATGATGTCATGGTTTCTGAGTGGCT
AAACAAACTGAATCTAGAGGAGCCTCCCAGCTCTGTTCCTAAAAAATGCCCGAGCCTTACCAAGAGGAGC
AGGGCACAAGAGGAGCAGGTTCCACAAGCCTGGACAGCAGGCACATCTTCAGATTCGATGGCCCAACCTC
CCCAGACTCCAGAGACCTCAACTTTCAGAAACCAGATGCCCAGCCCTACCTCAACTGGAACACCAAGTCC
TGGACCCCGAGGGAATCAGGGGGCTGAGAGACAAGGCATGAACTGGTCCTGCAGGACCCCGGAGCCAAAT
CCAGTAACAGGGCGACCGCTCGTTAACATATACAACTGCTCTGGGGTGCAAGTTGGAGACAACAACTACT
TGACTATGCAACAGACAACTGCCTTGCCCACATGGGGCTTGGCACCTTCGGGCAAGGGGAGGGGCTTGCA
GCACCCCCCACCAGTAGGTTCGCAAGAAGGCCCTAAAGATCCTGAAGCCTGGAGCAGGCCACAGGGTTGG
TATAATCATAGCGGGAAATAAGGGCCCTATTCTATAGTGTCACCTAAATGCTAGAGCTCGCTGATCAGCC
TCGACTGTGCCTTCTAGTTGCCAGCCATCTGTTGTTTGCCCCTCCCCCGTGCCTTCCTTGACCCTGGAAG
GTGCCACTCCCACTGTCCTTTCCTAATAAAATGAGGAAATTGCATCGCATTGTCTGAGTAGGTGTCATTC
TATTCTGGGGGGTGGGGTGGGGCAGGACAGCAAGGGGGAGGATTGGGAAGACAATAGCAGGCATGCTGGG
GATGCGGTGGGCTCTATGGCTTCTGAGGCGGAAAGAACCAGCTGGGGCTCTAGGGGGTATCCCC
[124 nt withheld, positions 2865-2988]
C
[91 nt withheld, positions 2990-3080]
A
[49 nt withheld, positions 3082-3130]
CCTTTGACGTTGGAGTCCACGTTCTTT
[37 nt withheld, positions 3158-3194]
ACCCTATCTCGGTCTATTCTTTTGATTTATAAGGGATTTTGCCGATTTCGGCCTATTGGTTAAAAAATGA
GCTGATTTAACAAAAATTTAACGCGAATTAATTCTGTGGAATGTGTGTCAGTTAGGGTGTGGAAAGTCCC
CAGGCTCCCCAGCAGGCAGAAGTATGCAAAGCATGCATCTCAATTAGTCAGCAACCAGGTGTGGAAAGTC
CCCAGGCTCCCCAGCAGGCAGAAGTATGCAAAGCATGCATCTCAATTAGTCAGCAACCATAGTCCCGCCC
CTAACTCCGCCCATCCCGCCCCTAACTCCGCCCAGTTCCGCCCATTCTCCGCCCCATGGCTGACTAATTT
TTTTTATTTATGCAGAGGCCGAGGCCGCCTCTGCCTCTGAGCTATTCCAGAAGTAGTGAGGAGGCTTTTT
TGGAGGCCTAGGCTTTTGCAAAAAGCTCCCGGGAGCTTGTATATCCATTTTCGGATCTGATCAAGAGACA
GGATGAGGATCGTTTCGCATGATTGAACAAGATGGATTGCACGCAGGTTCTCCGGCCGCTTGGGTGGAGA
GGCTATTCGGCTATGACTGGGCACAACAGACAATCGGCTGCTCTGATGCCGCCGTGTTCCGGCTGTCAGC
GCAGGGGCGCCCGGTTCTTTTTGTCAAGACCGACCTGTCCGGTGCCCTGAATGAACTGCAGGACGAGGCA
GCGCGGCTATCGTGGCTGGCCACGACGGGCGTTCCTTGCGCAGCTGTGCTCGACGTTGTCACTGAAGCGG
GAAGGGACTGGCTGCTATTGGGCGAAGTGCCGGGGCAGGATCTCCTGTCATCTCACCTTGCTCCTGCCGA
GAAAGTATCCATCATGGCTGATGCAATGCGGCGGCTGCATACGCTTGATCCGGCTACCTGCCCATTCGAC
CACCAAGCGAAACATCGCATCGAGCGAGCACGTACTCGGATGGAAGCCGGTCTTGTCGATCAGGATGATC
TGGACGAAGAGCATCAGGGGCTCGCGCCAGCCGAACTGTTCGCCAGGCTCAAGGCGCGCATGCCCGACGG
CGAGGATCTCGTCGTGACCCATGGCGATGCCTGCTTGCCGAATATCATGGTGGAAAATGGCCGCTTTTCT
GGATTCATCGACTGTGGCCGGCTGGGTGTGGCGGACCGCTATCAGGACATAGCGTTGGCTACCCGTGATA
TTGCTGAAGAGCTTGGCGGCGAATGGGCTGACCGCTTCCTCGTGCTTTACGGTATCGCCGCTCCCGATTC
GCAGCGCATCGCCTTCTATCGCCTTCTTGACGAGTTCTTCTGAGCGGGACTCTGGGGTTCGAAATGACCG
ACCAAGCGACGCCCAACCTGCCATCACGAGATTTCGATTCCACCGCCGCCTTCTATGAAAGGTTGGGCTT
CGGAATCGTTTTCCGGGACGCCGGCTGGATGATCCTCCAGCGCGGGGATCTCATGCTGGAGTTCTTCGCC
CACCCCAACTTGTTTATTGCAGCTTATAATGGTTACAAATAAAGCAATAGCATCACAAATTTCACAAATA
AAGCATTTTTTTCACTGCATTCTAGTTGTGGTTTGTCCAAACTCATCAATGTATCTTATCATGTCTGTAT
ACCGTCGACCTCTAGCTAGAGCTTGGCGTAATCATGGTCATAGCTGTTTCCTGTGTGAAATTGTTATCCG
CTCACAATTCCACACAACATACGAGCCGGAAGCATAAAGTGTAAAGCCTGGGGTGCCTAATGAGTGAGCT
AACTCACATTAATTGCGTTGCGCTCACTGCCCGCTTTCCAGTCGGGAAACCTGTCGTGCCAGCTGCATTA
ATGAATCGGCCAACGCGCGGGGAGAGGCGGTTTGCGTATTGGGCGCTCTTCCGCTTCCTCGCTCACTGAC
TCGCTGCGCTCGGTCGTTCGGCTGCGGCGAGCGGTATCAGCTCACTCAAAGGCGGTAATACGGTTATCCA
CAGAATCAGGGGATAACGCAGGAAAGAACATGTGAGCAAAAGGCCAGCAAAAGGCCAGGAACCGTAAAAA
GGCCGCGTTGCTGGCGTTTTTCCATAGGCTCCGCCCCCCTGACGAGCATCACAAAAATCGACGCTCAAGT
CAGAGGTGGCGAAACCCGACAGGACTATAAAGATACCAGGCGTTTCCCCCTGGAAGCTCCCTCGTGCGCT
CTCCTGTTCCGACCCTGCCGCTTACCGGATACCTGTCCGCCTTTCTCCCTTCGGGAAGCGTGGCGCTTTC
TCATAGCTCACGCTGTAGGTATCTCAGTTCGGTGTAGGTCGTTCGCTCCAAGCTGGGCTGTGTGCACGAA
CCCCCCGTTCAGCCCGACCGCTGCGCCTTATCCGGTAACTATCGTCTTGAGTCCAACCCGGTAAGACACG
ACTTATCGCCACTGGCAGCAGCCACTGGTAACAGGATTAGCAGAGCGAGGTATGTAGGCGGTGCTACAGA
GTTCTTGAAGTGGTGGCCTAACTACGGCTACACTAGAAGAACAGTATTTGGTATCTGCGCTCTGCTGAAG
CCAGTTACCTTCGGAAAAAGAGTTGGTAGCTCTTGATCCGGCAAACAAACCACCGCTGGTAGCGGTGGTT
TTTTTGTTTGCAAGCAGCAGATTACGCGCAGAAAAAAAGGATCTCAAGAAGATCCTTTGATCTTTTCTAC
GGGGTCTGACGCTCAGTGGAACGAAAACTCACGTTAAGGGATTTTGGTCATGAGATTATCAAAAAGGATC
TTCACCTAGATCCTTTTAAATTAAAAATGAAGTTTTAAATCAATCTAAAGTATATATGAGTAAACTTGGT
CTGACAGTTACCAATGCTTAATCAGTGAGGCACCTATCTCAGCGATCTGTCTATTTCGTTCATCCATAGT
TGCCTGACTCCCCGTCGTGTAGATAACTACGATACGGGAGGGCTTACCATCTGGCCCCAGTGCTGCAATG
ATACCGCGAGACCCACGCTCACCGGCTCCAGATTTATCAGCAATAAACCAGCCAGCCGGAAGGGCCGAGC
GCAGAAGTGGTCCTGCAACTTTATCCGCCTCCATCCAGTCTATTAATTGTTGCCGGGAAGCTAGAGTAAG
TAGTTCGCCAGTTAATAGTTTGCGCAACGTTGTTGCCATTGCTACAGGCATCGTGGTGTCACGCTCGTCG
TTTGGTATGGCTTCATTCAGCTCCGGTTCCCAACGATCAAGGCGAGTTACATGATCCCCCATGTTGTGCA
AAAAAGCGGTTAGCTCCTTCGGTCCTCCGATCGTTGTCAGAAGTAAGTTGGCCGCAGTGTTATCACTCAT
GGTTATGGCAGCACTGCATAATTCTCTTACTGTCATGCCATCCGTAAGATGCTTTTCTGTGACTGGTGAG
TACTCAACCAAGTCATTCTGAGAATAGTGTATGCGGCGACCGAGTTGCTCTTGCCCGGCGTCAATACGGG
ATAATACCGCGCCACATAGCAGAACTTTAAAAGTGCTCATCATTGGAAAACGTTCTTCGGGGCGAAAACT
CTCAAGGATCTTACCGCTGTTGAGATCCAGTTCGATGTAACCCACTCGTGCACCCAACTGATCTTCAGCA
TCTTTTACTTTCACCAGCGTTTCTGGGTGAGCAAAAACAGGAAGGCAAAATGCCGCAAAAAAGGGAATAA
GGGCGACACGGAAATGTTGAATACTCATACTCTTCCTTTTTCAATATTATTGAAGCATTTATCAGGGTTA
TTGTCTCATGAGCGGATACATATTTGAATGTATTTAGAAAAATAAACAAATAGGGGTTCCGCGCACATTT
CCCCGAAAAGTGCCACCTGACGTC
Features (pLannotate 1.2.2; 22 found; start..end, strand, type, name):
     28..80      -  misc_feature   bom (fragment): basis of mobility region from pBR322
    235..614     +  enhancer       CMV enhancer: human cytomegalovirus immediate early enhancer
    615..818     +  promoter       CMV promoter: human cytomegalovirus (CMV) immediate early promoter
    814..847     +  LTR            5' LTR (truncated) (fragment): truncated 5' long terminal repeat (LTR) from HIV-1
    863..881     +  promoter       T7 promoter: promoter for bacteriophage T7 RNA polymerase
    907..931     +  CDS            3xFLAG (fragment): three tandem FLAG® epitope tags
    985..2538    +  CDS            RIPK3: RIPK3_HUMAN - Also known as RIP3 From Homo sapiens (Human).
   2551..2569    -  promoter       SP6 promoter: promoter for bacteriophage SP6 RNA polymerase
   2595..2819    +  polyA_signal   bGH poly(A) signal: bovine growth hormone polyadenylation signal
   2823..2844    +  promoter       SV40 promoter (fragment): SV40 enhancer and early promoter
   2865..3293    +  rep_origin     f1 ori (sequence partly withheld): f1 bacteriophage origin of replication; arrow indicates direction of (+) strand synthesis
   3307..3636    +  promoter       SV40 promoter: SV40 enhancer and early promoter
   3703..4494    +  CDS            neo: KKA2_KLEPN - Also known as kan, nptII. Experimental evidence at protein level: Swiss-Prot protein existence level 1. Resistance to kanamycin, neomycin, paromomycin, ribostamycin, butirosin and gentamicin B. From Klebsiella pneumoniae.
   4518..4676    +  CDS            ble (fragment): BLE_KLEPN - Experimental evidence at protein level: Swiss-Prot protein existence level 1. Binding protein with a strong affinity to the bleomycin family of antibiotics. Binds to CL990; an antimitotic-antibiotic compound. From Klebsiella pneumoniae.
   4671..4792    +  polyA_signal   SV40 poly(A) signal: SV40 polyadenylation signal
   4865..4881    -  protein_bind   lac operator: The lac repressor binds to the lac operator to inhibit transcription in E. coli. This inhibition can be relieved by adding lactose or isopropyl-β-D-thiogalactopyranoside (IPTG). lac repressor encoded by lacI
   4889..4919    -  promoter       lac promoter: promoter for the E. coli lac operon
   4934..4955    -  protein_bind   CAP binding site: CAP binding activates transcription in the presence of cAMP. E. coli catabolite activator protein
   4968..5060    -  CDS            lacI (fragment): lac repressor; lacI; The lac repressor binds to the lac operator to inhibit transcription in E. coli. This inhibition can be relieved by adding lactose or isopropyl-β-D-thiogalactopyranoside (IPTG).
   5243..5831    -  rep_origin     ori: high-copy-number ColE1/pMB1/pBR322/pUC origin of replication
   6002..6862    -  CDS            AmpR: β-lactamase; bla; confers resistance to ampicillin, carbenicillin, and related antibiotics
   6863..6967    -  promoter       AmpR promoter: bla
