[The description below was written by a language model from this plasmid's Addgene catalogue record and pLannotate feature annotations shown in this document.]
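Description:
pcDNA3-RIPK3[S227D]-FLAG is a mammalian expression plasmid of about 7 kb, built on the pcDNA3 backbone, that encodes human receptor-interacting serine/threonine-protein kinase 3 (RIPK3, also called RIP3) with serine 227 replaced by aspartic acid. Ser227 is a phosphorylation site, and the record describes the aspartate substitution as making the interaction with MLKL permanently active. It is therefore a phosphomimetic version of the kinase. The coding sequence is driven by the human cytomegalovirus immediate-early enhancer and promoter and terminated by the bovine growth hormone polyadenylation signal. A FLAG epitope lies upstream of the RIPK3 open reading frame. This agrees with the catalogue entry of an N-terminal tag, even though the plasmid name places FLAG last. The feature table detects it only as a short fragment matching the 3xFLAG annotation, which suggests a single FLAG unit rather than the full triple tag. T7 and SP6 phage promoters flank the insert, as is standard for pcDNA3. The small hits annotated as an HIV-1 LTR fragment and a partial SV40 promoter are probably incidental sequence matches.

In E. coli the plasmid is maintained at high copy through a ColE1/pUC-type origin and selected with ampicillin via the β-lactamase gene. An f1 origin is also present. For mammalian cells, an SV40 early promoter drives the neomycin phosphotransferase gene followed by an SV40 poly(A) signal, which allows G418 selection of stable transfectants. The construct suits transient or stable expression of a detectable, constitutively MLKL-engaging RIPK3 for studying necroptosis signalling. The associated publication concerns RIPK3 regulation in hepatocytes during bile acid-induced inflammation and necroptosis.
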