Addgene plasmid #199320: pcDNA3-RIPK3[S227D]-FLAG
Purpose: mutated phosphorylation site (MLKL interaction permanent active)
Depositing lab: Adrian Press. Depositing organization: Universitaetsklinikum Jena. Publication: RIPK3 promoter hypermethylation in hepatocytes protects from bile acid-induced inflammation and necroptosis. Hoff J, Xiong L, Kammann T, Neugebauer S, Micheel JM, Gassler N, Bauer M, Press AT. Cell Death Dis. 2023 Apr 18;14(4):275. doi: 10.1038/s41419-023-05794-0. PubMed 37072399.
Backbone
  Vector backbone: pcDNA3
  Backbone manufacturer: Addgene
  Total vector size (bp): 7014
  Vector type: Mammalian Expression
Growth in bacteria
  Bacterial resistance: Ampicillin, 100 μg/mL
  Growth temperature: 37°C
  Growth strain: DH5alpha
  Copy number: High Copy
Gene/Insert
  Gene/Insert name: Receptor-interacting serine/threonine-protein kinase 3 (alt name: RIPK3)
  Species: H. sapiens (human)
  Mutation: changed Serine 227 to Aspartic Acid
  Entrez Gene: RIPK3 (a.k.a. RIP3)
  Tag / fusion protein: FLAG (N terminal on backbone)
Terms and licenses: Academic/Nonprofit Terms; Industry Terms: Not Available to Industry
How to cite: pcDNA3-RIPK3[S227D]-FLAG was a gift from Adrian Press (Addgene plasmid # 199320 ; http://n2t.net/addgene:199320 ; RRID:Addgene_199320)
